>Addgene plasmid #166599 | pAAV-TRE-DIO-hM3Dq-mCherry | addgene full sequence | sequence record 329449 | Addgene NGS Result
TTCACTAAACGAGCTCTGCTTATATAGGTCGAGTTTACCACTCCCTATCAGTGATAGAGAAAAGTGAAAG
TCGAGTTTACCACTCCCTATCAGTGATAGAGAAAAGTGAAAGTCGAGTTTACCACTCCCTATCAGTGATA
GAGAAAAGTGAAAGTCGAGTTTACCACTCCCTATCAGTGATAGAGAAAAGTGAAAGTCGAGTTTACCACT
CCCTATCAGTGATAGAGAAAAGTGAAAGTCGAGTTTACCACTCCCTATCAGTGATAGAGAAAAGTGAAAG
TCGAGTTTACCACTCCCTATCAGTGATAGAGAAAAGTGAAAGTCGAGCTCGGTACCCGGGTCGAGGTAGG
CGTGTACGGTGGGAGGCCTATATAAGCAGAGCTCGTTTAGTGAACCGTCAGATCGCCTGGAGACGCCATC
CACGCTGTTTTGACCTCCATAGAAGACACCGGGACCGATCCAGCCTCCGCGGCCCCGAATTCGAGCTCGG
TACCCGGGGATCCTCTAGTCGACGTCGATAACTTCGTATAGCATACATTATACGAAGTTATCCGAATCGC
AATAACTTCGTATAGGATACTTTATACGAAGTTATTTGGCGCGCCAAATTTAAATAACGCAACGTACCTT
CGAGGGGGCCCAAGGAATTCTTACTTGTACAGCTCGTCCATGCCGCCGGTGGAGTGGCGGCCCTCGGCGC
GTTCGTACTGTTCCACGATGGTGTAGTCCTCGTTGTGGGAGGTGATGTCCAACTTGATGTTGACGTTGTA
GGCGCCGGGCAGCTGCACGGGCTTCTTGGCCTTGTAGGTGGTCTTGACCTCAGCGTCGTAGTGGCCGCCG
TCCTTCAGCTTCAGCCTCTGCTTGATCTCGCCCTTCAGGGCGCCGTCCTCGGGGTACATCCGCTCGGAGG
AGGCCTCCCAGCCCATGGTCTTCTTCTGCATTACGGGGCCGTCGGAGGGGAAGTTGGTGCCGCGCAGCTT
CACCTTGTAGATGAACTCGCCGTCCTGCAGGGAGGAGTCCTGGGTCACGGTCACCACGCCGCCGTCCTCG
AAGTTCATCACGCGCTCCCACTTGAAGCCCTCGGGGAAGGACAGCTTCAAGTAGTCGGGGATGTCGGCGG
GGTGCTTCACGTAGGCCTTGGAGCCGTACATGAACTGAGGGGACAGGATGTCCCAGGCGAAGGGCAGGGG
GCCACCCTTGGTCACCTTCAGCTTGGCGGTCTGGGTGCCCTCGTAGGGGCGGCCCTCGCCCTCGCCCTCG
ATCTCGAACTCGTGGCCGTTCACGGAGCCCTCCATGTGCACCTTGAAGCGCATGAACTCCTTGATGATGG
CCATGTTATCCTCCTCGCCCTTGCTCACCATGGTGGCGACCGGGGGATCCTTCAAGGCCTGCTCGGGTGC
GCGCTTGTGAAAAATGACCGACTGTCTCTGCTGGTACTGCTGCTTGCGCCTCTTTTTTTTGTCACACTGG
CACAGCAGCAGCATCTTGAAAGTGGTTCTGAATGTTTTGTTGCACAGAGCATAGCACACGGGGTTCACGG
TGCTGTTGATGTAGCACAGCCAGTAGCCCAGATTCCAAAAGGTTTTGGGTATGCAGCTGTCACAAAAGGT
GTTCACCAGAACCATGATGTTGTATGGGGTCCAAGTGATGATGAAGGCAAGCAAGATCGCACTGAGGGTC
TGGGCCGCTTTCTTCTCCTTGACCAGGGACATCCTTTTCCGCTTAGTGATCTGACTTCTGGTCTTCAGAG
CAAACCTCTTGGCCAGAGTGGCTTCCTTGAAGGACAGAGGTAGAGTGGCCGTGCTCTTACCCACTGAGGA
GTTGACGTCAGAAGTCTTAGCTGTGTCCACGGCTGACTCTAGCTGGATGGGAAGCTTGGAGAAGCTTTTT
GGAAAACTGCCTCCATCGTCCACGCTCTTCTGGGCCTGCAGCTTGTCGGCTTTCCTCTCCAAGTCCACCA
TCCCCAGCTCCTCCTCAGGCACCTGCAGGTTGTCCGATGAGGGTAACTTGGTGGAGTTGAGGATGGTGCT
GTGACCCGGAAGCTTGAGCACGATGGAGTAGATGGCTCTCGTCTCGGAGCCAATGTCCTCCTCGTCGGAG
GAGGCGGAGTTCTCCAGGGAGGCAGCAGCATCATTGTTGTTCCAACTGTCACTGCTGCTGTGGTCTTGGT
CCATCTGCTCGGAGCTGGGTTTCCAGCTCTTGGTTGTGAACCAGAAGTGGCAGCGGCCATACTTCCTCCT
GTTGGAGCGTTTCATGCTTTGCTGTTGAAGTTCGTAACTGCTGCAGCTTCGAGAACTGCCCGTGGGGTGG
ACAAAGTTTTCTGTCTCTGCCTCTGTCCCAGAGGCTTGCAGGCCAGCAAGCTCTTTGGTACGCTTTTCAG
TTTCCTTATAGATCCTCCAGTATAAAATAGTCATAATGGTGACAGGCATATAAAAACCAGCGATGGCTGT
GCCAAAAGTAATGGTGGGCTCACTGAGGAACTGAATGAAGCACTCTCCCGGAGGCACAGTTCTCTTTCCA
ACAAAGTATTGCCAGAACAAGATGGCAGGAGCCCAAAGGACAAAGGAGATGACCCAAGCCAGACCGATCA
TCACACCGGCTCTCTTTGTTGTTCGTTTGGCTCGGTACGTGAGCGGCCTCGTGATGGAAAAGTATCTGTC
AAAGCTGATGACCAGAAGATTCATAACAGAGGCATTGCTGGCTACGCAGTCAATGGCAAGCCAGAGGTCA
CAGGCCAAGTTCCCTAAGGCCCATCGATTCATGATGATGTAGGTCGTAAACAGATTCATTGAAATGACCC
CGATAATCAGATCGGCACAGGCCAGGCTTAAGAGGAAGTAGTTGTTGACCGTCTTCAGCTGCTTGTTGAC
CTTAAATGACACAATTACCAGGATGTTGCCGATGATGGTCACCAAGGCCAGGATGCCCGTTAAGAAAGCG
ATGAAGACCACTTGCCAGACGGTATGACCTCCCAGAGGGTCATCGGTGGTACCGTCTGGAGAGGAGAAAT
TGCCAGCTGCTCGAGAAACATTGTAGCTGCCGAAATGAGTGACGGTTCCCGGGGGCAGCCCTGCATCGGA
GGGGCTGTGTATCCAGGAGGAGCTGATGTTTGGAAACAAAGGCGAGGTTGTACTGTTATTGTGCAAGGTC
ATGCTAGCTAGTTGGCGCGCCAACCTGGCCGGCCTTGATAACTTCGTATAATGTATGCTATACGAAGTTA
TCCGAATCGCAATAACTTCGTATAAAGTATCCTATACGAAGTTATCGAAGATCATCAAGCTTATCGATAA
TCAACCTCTGGATTACAAAATTTGTGAAAGATTGACTGGTATTCTTAACTATGTTGCTCCTTTTACGCTA
TGTGGATACGCTGCTTTAATGCCTTTGTATCATGCTATTGCTTCCCGTATGGCTTTCATTTTCTCCTCCT
TGTATAAATCCTGGTTGCTGTCTCTTTATGAGGAGTTGTGGCCCGTTGTCAGGCAACGTGGCGTGGTGTG
CACTGTGTTTGCTGACGCAACCCCCACTGGTTGGGGCATTGCCACCACCTGTCAGCTCCTTTCCGGGACT
TTCGCTTTCCCCCTCCCTATTGCCACGGCGGAACTCATCGCCGCCTGCCTTGCCCGCTGCTGGACAGGGG
CTCGGCTGTTGGGCACTGACAATTCCGTGGTGTTGTCGGGGAAATCATCGTCCTTTCCTTGGCTGCTCGC
CTATGTTGCCACCTGGATTCTGCGCGGGACGTCCTTCTGCTACGTCCCTTCGGCCCTCAATCCAGCGGAC
CTTCCTTCCCGCGGCCTGCTGCCGGCTCTGCGGCCTCTTCCGCGTCTTCGCCTTCGCCCTCAGACGAGTC
GGATCTCCCTTTGGGCCGCCTCCCCGCATCGATACCGAGCGCTGCTCGAGAGATCGATCTGCCTCGACTG
TGCCTTCTAGTTGCCAGCCATCTGTTGTTTGCCCCTCCCCCGTGCCTTCCTTGACCCTGGAAGGTGCCAC
TCCCACTGTCCTTTCCTAATAAAATGAGGAAATTGCATCGCATTGTCTGAGTAGGTGTCATTCTATTCTG
GGGGGTGGGGTGGGGCAGGACAGCAAGGGGGAGGATTGGGAAGACAATAGCAGGCATGCTGGGGACACGT
GCGGACCGAGCGGCCGCAGGAACCCCTAGTGATGGAGTTGGCCACTCCCTCTCTGCGCGCTCGCTCGCTC
ACTGAGGCCGGGCGACCAAAGGTCGCCCGACGCCCGGGCGGCCTCAGTGAGCGAGCGAGCGCGCAGCTGC
CTGCAGGACATGTGAGCAAAAGGCCAGCAAAAGGCCAGGAACCGTAAAAAGGCCGCGTTGCTGGCGTTTT
TCCATAGGCTCCGCCCCCCTGACGAGCATCACAAAAATCGACGCTCAAGTCAGAGGTGGCGAAACCCGAC
AGGACTATAAAGATACCAGGCGTTTCCCCCTGGAAGCTCCCTCGTGCGCTCTCCTGTTCCGACCCTGCCG
CTTACCGGATACCTGTCCGCCTTTCTCCCTTCGGGAAGCGTGGCGCTTTCTCATAGCTCACGCTGTAGGT
ATCTCAGTTCGGTGTAGGTCGTTCGCTCCAAGCTGGGCTGTGTGCACGAACCCCCCGTTCAGCCCGACCG
CTGCGCCTTATCCGGTAACTATCGTCTTGAGTCCAACCCGGTAAGACACGACTTATCGCCACTGGCAGCA
GCCACTGGTAACAGGATTAGCAGAGCGAGGTATGTAGGCGGTGCTACAGAGTTCTTGAAGTGGTGGCCTA
ACTACGGCTACACTAGAAGAACAGTATTTGGTATCTGCGCTCTGCTGAAGCCAGTTACCTTCGGAAAAAG
AGTTGGTAGCTCTTGATCCGGCAAACAAACCACCGCTGGTAGCGGTGGTTTTTTTGTTTGCAAGCAGCAG
ATTACGCGCAGAAAAAAAGGATCTCAAGAAGATCCTTTGATCTTTTCTACGGGGTCTGACGCTCAGTGGA
ACGAAAACTCACGTTAAGGGATTTTGGTCATGAGATTATCAAAAAGGATCTTCACCTAGATCCTTTTAAA
TTAAAAATGAAGTTTTAAATCAATCTAAAGTATATATGAGTAAACTTGGTCTGACAGTTACCAATGCTTA
ATCAGTGAGGCACCTATCTCAGCGATCTGTCTATTTCGTTCATCCATAGTTGCCTGACTCCCCGTCGTGT
AGATAACTACGATACGGGAGGGCTTACCATCTGGCCCCAGTGCTGCAATGATACCGCGAGACCCACGCTC
ACCGGCTCCAGATTTATCAGCAATAAACCAGCCAGCCGGAAGGGCCGAGCGCAGAAGTGGTCCTGCAACT
TTATCCGCCTCCATCCAGTCTATTAATTGTTGCCGGGAAGCTAGAGTAAGTAGTTCGCCAGTTAATAGTT
TGCGCAACGTTGTTGCCATTGCTACAGGCATCGTGGTGTCACGCTCGTCGTTTGGTATGGCTTCATTCAG
CTCCGGTTCCCAACGATCAAGGCGAGTTACATGATCCCCCATGTTGTGCAAAAAAGCGGTTAGCTCCTTC
GGTCCTCCGATCGTTGTCAGAAGTAAGTTGGCCGCAGTGTTATCACTCATGGTTATGGCAGCACTGCATA
ATTCTCTTACTGTCATGCCATCCGTAAGATGCTTTTCTGTGACTGGTGAGTACTCAACCAAGTCATTCTG
AGAATAGTGTATGCGGCGACCGAGTTGCTCTTGCCCGGCGTCAATACGGGATAATACCGCGCCACATAGC
AGAACTTTAAAAGTGCTCATCATTGGAAAACGTTCTTCGGGGCGAAAACTCTCAAGGATCTTACCGCTGT
TGAGATCCAGTTCGATGTAACCCACTCGTGCACCCAACTGATCTTCAGCATCTTTTACTTTCACCAGCGT
TTCTGGGTGAGCAAAAACAGGAAGGCAAAATGCCGCAAAAAAGGGAATAAGGGCGACACGGAAATGTTGA
ATACTCATACTCTTCCTTTTTCAATATTATTGAAGCATTTATCAGGGTTATTGTCTCATGAGCGGATACA
TATTTGAATGTATTTAGAAAAATAAACAAATAGGGGTTCCGCGCACATTTCCCCGAAAAGTGCCACCTGA
CGTCTAAGAAACCATTATTATCATGACATTAACCTATAAAAATAGGCGTATCACGAGGCCCTTTCGTCTC
GCGCGTTTCGGTGATGACGGTGAAAACCTCTGACACATGCAGCTCCCGGAGACGGTCACAGCTTGTCTGT
AAGCGGATGCCGGGAGCAGACAAGCCCGTCAGGGCGCGTCAGCGGGTGTTGGCGGGTGTCGGGGCTGGCT
TAACTATGCGGCATCAGAGCAGATTGTACTGAGAGTGCACCATAAAATTGTAAACGTTAATATTTTGTTA
AAATTCGCGTTAAATTTTTGTTAAATCAGCTCATTTTTTAACCAATAGACCGAAATCGGCAAAATCCCTT
ATAAATCAAAAGAATAGCCCGAGATAGAGT
[37 nt withheld, positions 6471-6507]
AAAGAACGTGGACTCCAACGTCAAAGG
[141 nt withheld, positions 6535-6675]
G
[46 nt withheld, positions 6677-6722]
A
[95 nt withheld, positions 6724-6818]
TATGCGGTGTGAAATACCGCACAGATGCGTAAGGAGAAAATACCGCATCAGGCGCCCCTGCAGGCAGCTG
CGCGCTCGCTCGCTCACTGAGGCCGCCCGGGCAAAGCCCGGGCGTCGGGCGACCTTTGGTCGCCCGGCCT
CAGTGAGCGAGCGAGCGCGCAGAGAGGGAGTGGCCAACTCCATCACTAGGGGTTCCTGCGGCCGCACGCG
AAACAATTCTGCAGGAATTCGGGGCCGCGGAGGCTGGATCGGTCCCGGTGTCTTCTATGGAGGTCAAAAC
AGCGTGGATGGCGTCTCCAGGCGATCTGACGG
Features (pLannotate 1.2.2; 23 found; start..end, strand, type, name):
     42..312     +  protein_bind   tetracycline response element: contains seven copies of the tetracycline operator tetO tetracycline repressor TetR
    323..340     +  misc_feature   MCS (fragment): pUC18/19 multiple cloning site
    345..383     +  promoter       minimal CMV promoter: human cytomegalovirus (CMV) immediate early promoter
    477..508     +  misc_feature   MCS (fragment): pUC18/19 multiple cloning site
    518..551     +  protein_bind   loxP: Cre-mediated recombination occurs in the 8-bp core sequence (GCATACAT). Cre recombinase
    562..595     +  protein_bind   lox2272: Cre-mediated recombination occurs in the 8-bp core sequence (GGATACTT). lox2272 sites are compatible with each other, but incompatible with loxP or loxN sites (Lee and Saito, 1988). Cre recombinase
    654..1361    -  CDS            mCherry: mCherry is a basic (constitutively fluorescent) red fluorescent protein published in 2004, derived from Discosoma sp.. It is reported to be a very rapidly-maturing monomer with low acid sensitivity.
   1383..3152    -  CDS            CHRM3: ACM3_HUMAN - Experimental evidence at protein level: Swiss-Prot protein existence level 1. The muscarinic acetylcholine receptor mediates various cellular responses, including inhibition of adenylate cyclase, breakdown of phosphoinositides and modulation of potassium channels through the action of G proteins. Primary transducing effect is Pi turnover. From Homo sapiens (Human).
   3188..3221    -  protein_bind   loxP: Cre-mediated recombination occurs in the 8-bp core sequence (GCATACAT). Cre recombinase
   3232..3265    -  protein_bind   lox2272: Cre-mediated recombination occurs in the 8-bp core sequence (GGATACTT). lox2272 sites are compatible with each other, but incompatible with loxP or loxN sites (Lee and Saito, 1988). Cre recombinase
   3289..3877    +  misc_feature   WPRE: woodchuck hepatitis virus posttranscriptional regulatory element
   3918..4125    +  polyA_signal   bGH poly(A) signal: bovine growth hormone polyadenylation signal
   4183..4210    -  repeat_region  AAV2 ITR (fragment): inverted terminal repeat of adeno-associated virus serotype 2 inverted
   4239..4266    -  repeat_region  AAV2 ITR (fragment): inverted terminal repeat of adeno-associated virus serotype 2 inverted
   4339..4927    -  rep_origin     ori: high-copy-number ColE1/pMB1/pBR322/pUC origin of replication
   5098..5958    -  CDS            AmpR: β-lactamase; bla; confers resistance to ampicillin, carbenicillin, and related antibiotics
   5959..6063    -  promoter       AmpR promoter: bla
   6158..6193    +  CDS            rop (fragment): Rop protein, which maintains plasmids at low copy number; rop
   6295..6344    +  misc_feature   bom (fragment): basis of mobility region from pBR322
   6345..6800    -  rep_origin     f1 ori (sequence partly withheld): f1 bacteriophage origin of replication; arrow indicates direction of (+) strand synthesis
   6819..6870    +  misc_feature   bom (fragment): basis of mobility region from pBR322
   6875..7015    -  repeat_region  AAV2 ITR: inverted terminal repeat of adeno-associated virus serotype 2 inverted
   7113..28      -  promoter       TRE3GV promoter (fragment) (across the origin): 3rd-generation Tet-responsive promoter that can be activated by binding of Tet-On® 3G, optimized for retroviral and lentiviral vectors
