[The description below was written by a language model from this plasmid's Addgene catalogue record and pLannotate feature annotations shown in this document.]
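Description:
pAAV-TRE-DIO-hM3Dq-mCherry is an adeno-associated virus transfer plasmid for producing recombinant AAV that delivers a chemogenetic actuator to defined cell populations. It is propagated in bacteria as a high-copy plasmid with a ColE1/pUC-type origin and an ampicillin resistance gene (β-lactamase with its own promoter). An f1 phage origin and small pBR322-derived remnants (rop and bom fragments) are also annotated in the backbone. AAV2 inverted terminal repeats flank the expression cassette and provide the signals for genome replication and packaging. One ITR is annotated in full, while the other is detected only as short fragments, which may reflect the difficulty of sequencing these repeats.

The payload is a fusion of hM3Dq, the engineered Gq-coupled designer receptor derived from the human M3 muscarinic receptor (annotated as CHRM3), to the red fluorescent protein mCherry. The fusion sits in reverse orientation relative to its promoter, between pairs of loxP and lox2272 sites arranged as a double-inverted (DIO/FLEx) cassette. Cre recombinase inverts the coding sequence into the sense orientation and then excises one site of each pair, locking it in place. Transcription comes from a tetracycline response element with seven tetO repeats joined to a minimal CMV promoter, which is largely silent unless a tetracycline-controlled transactivator is supplied. A WPRE and a bovine growth hormone polyadenylation signal follow the cassette to enhance transcript stability and processing.

Expression therefore requires both Cre and a Tet transactivator. According to the associated publication title, this supports intersectional targeting of neuronal populations in mice, where hM3Dq allows ligand-driven activation and mCherry marks the expressing cells.
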