Addgene plasmid #166599: pAAV-TRE-DIO-hM3Dq-mCherry
Purpose: Encodes Cre-dependent hM3Dq-mCherry under control of the TRE
Depositing lab: Martin Myers. Depositing organization: University of Michigan. Publication: tTARGIT AAVs mediate the sensitive and flexible manipulation of intersectional neuronal populations in mice. Sabatini PV, Wang J, Rupp AC, Affinati AH, Flak JN, Li C, Olson DP, Myers MG Jr. Elife. 2021 Mar 11;10. pii: 66835. doi: 10.7554/eLife.66835. PubMed 33704065.
Backbone
  Vector backbone: AAV
  Vector type: AAV
Growth in bacteria
  Bacterial resistance: Ampicillin, 100 μg/mL
  Growth temperature: 37°C
  Growth strain: NEB Stable
  Copy number: High Copy
Gene/Insert
  Gene/Insert name: hM3Dq-mCherry
  Species: Synthetic
  Promoter: tetracycline response element
  Cloning method: Restriction Enzyme; 5′ cloning site Unknown (unknown if destroyed)
Terms and licenses: Academic/Nonprofit Terms; Industry Terms: Not Available to Industry
How to cite: pAAV-TRE-DIO-hM3Dq-mCherry was a gift from Martin Myers (Addgene plasmid # 166599 ; http://n2t.net/addgene:166599 ; RRID:Addgene_166599)
